>Addgene plasmid #60386 | pRS424-TUB2-Cterminal6xHis | addgene partial sequence | sequence record 98556 | M13-Rev 5'-CAGGAAACAGCTATGACC-3'
GCTGGAGCTCTAGTACGGATTAGAAGCCGCCGAGCGGGTGACAGCCCTCCGAAGGAAGACTCTCCTCCGT
GCGTCCTCGTCTTCACCGGTCGCGTTCCTGAAACGCAGATGTGCCTCGCGCCGCACTGCTCCGAACAATA
AAGATTCTACAATACTAGCTTTTATGGTTATGAAGAGGAAAAATTGGCAGTAACCTGGCCCCACAAACCT
TCAAATGAACGAATCAAATTAACAACCATAGGATGATAATGCGATTAGTTTTTTAGCCTTATTTCTGGGG
TAATTAATCAGCGAAGCGATGATTTTTGATCTATTAACAGATATATAAATGCAAAAACTGCATAACCACT
TTAACTAATACTTTCAACATTTTCGGTTTGTATTACTTCTTATTCAAATGTAATAAAAGTATCAACAAAA
AATTGTTAATATACCTCTATACTTTAACGTCAAGGAGAAAAAACCCCGGATTCTAGAACTAGTGGATCCC
CGGGAAAATGAGAGAAATCATTCATATCTCGACAGGTCAGTGTGGTAACCAAATTGGTGCTGCATTCTGG
GAAACTATCTGTGGTGAGCACGGTTTGGATTTCAATGGGACATATCACGGCCATGACGATATCCAGAAGG
AGAGACTGAACGTGTACTTCAACGAGGCATCTTCTGGGAAGTGGGTTCCAAGATCTATTAACGTCGATCT
AGAACCTGGGACGATTGACGCAGTACGCAATTCTGCCATCGGGAATTTGTTTAGACCTGACAATTATATC
