>Addgene plasmid #60386 | pRS424-TUB2-Cterminal6xHis | addgene partial sequence | sequence record 98557 | M13-F20 5'-TGTAAAACGACGGCCAGT-3'
GGGCGAATGGGTACCGGCCGCAAATTAAAGCCTTCGAGCGTCCCAAAACCTTCTCAAGCAAGGTTTTCAG
TATAATGTTACATGCGTACACGCGTCTGTACAGAAAAAAAAGAAAAATTTGAAATATAAATAACGTTCTT
AATACTAACATAACTATAAAAAAATAAATAGGGACCTAGACTTCAGGTTGTCTAACTCCTTCCTTTTCGG
TTAGAGCGGATGTGGGGGGAGGGCGTGAATGTAAGCGTGACATAACTAATTACATGACTCGAGGTCGACG
GTATCGATAAGCTTGATATCGAATTCCTGCAGTTAGTGGTGGTGGTGGTGGTGTTCAAAATTCTCAGTGA
TTGGTTCATCTTGGTTTTGTGGAGCACCAAAATCGCCATTTTCGTCGACTTCTTCATCATCTTCTACAGT
AGCCTCTTGGTATTGTTGGTATTCGCTAACCAGATCATTCATATTAGATTCAGCCTCAGAGAATTCCAAT
TCGTCCATACCTTCACTAGTATACCAGTGCAAGAAAGCTTTTCTTTTGAACATAGCGGAAAATTGGTCAC
CAACTCTCTTGAATAGCTCTTGAATAGATGTGGAGTTAGCAATGAAAGTAGCAGCCATGTCCAAACCTTG
AGGAGCGACAGAACACACAGCAGTTTGCACATTGTTGGGGATCCATTCCACGAAATAGTCTGAGTTTTTA
GATTGCACTTTATGCATTTCATCTTCCACCTCCTTAACGGAAACTTTACCTCTAAAGAAGGCTGCAACGG
TAAGGTATCTACCGTTTCTTGGATCGGCAGCAGCCATCATGTTCTTGGCATC
