[The description below was written by a language model from this plasmid's Addgene catalogue record.]
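Description:
pRS424-TUB2-Cterminal6xHis is a yeast expression plasmid built on the pRS424 backbone, a member of the pRS shuttle vector series that is generally known as a 2μ-based, multicopy episomal vector carrying a TRP1 marker. In keeping with that, the record lists tryptophan prototrophy as the yeast selection. In E. coli the plasmid is maintained at high copy under ampicillin selection. No feature table is provided, so the exact origins and the arrangement of backbone elements are not documented beyond what the backbone name implies.

The payload is the Saccharomyces cerevisiae TUB2 gene (systematic name YFL037W), which encodes beta-tubulin. It is present as an insert of about 1.5 kb cloned between SmaI and PstI sites, both of which remain intact. Expression is driven by a GAL promoter; the record does not say which GAL promoter is used. Promoters of this family are induced by galactose and repressed by glucose, which allows controlled overexpression of a protein whose excess can be harmful to cells. A 6xHis tag fused to the C terminus of beta-tubulin allows the protein to be captured by immobilised metal affinity chromatography.

The stated purpose is galactose-driven expression of His-tagged yeast beta-tubulin. The associated work concerns the overexpression and purification of recombinant yeast αβ-tubulin and how tubulin isotypes and post-translational modifications regulate microtubule motors. This suggests the plasmid is used to produce affinity-purifiable tubulin for in vitro studies, presumably together with an alpha-tubulin source, although the record does not describe a partner construct.
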