Addgene plasmid #60386: pRS424-TUB2-Cterminal6xHis
Purpose: Expression of yeast beta tubulin (TUB2)-Cterminal 6xHis using a GAL promoter
Depositing lab: Ron Vale. Depositing organization: University of California, San Francisco (UCSF). Publication: Regulation of microtubule motors by tubulin isotypes and post-translational modifications. Sirajuddin M, Rice LM, Vale RD. Nat Cell Biol. 2014 Apr;16(4):335-44. doi: 10.1038/ncb2920. Epub 2014 Mar 16. PubMed 24633327.
Backbone
  Vector backbone: pRS424
  Vector type: Yeast Expression
  Selectable markers: TRP marker for yeast
Growth in bacteria
  Bacterial resistance: Ampicillin, 100 μg/mL
  Growth temperature: 37°C
  Growth strain: Top10
  Copy number: High Copy
Gene/Insert
  Gene/Insert name: TUB2 (alt name: Yeast beta Tubulin)
  Species: S. cerevisiae (budding yeast)
  Insert size (bp): 1500
  GenBank ID: YFL037W
  Promoter: GAL
  Tag / fusion protein: 6xHIS (C terminal on insert)
  Cloning method: Restriction Enzyme; 5′ cloning site SmaI (not destroyed); 3′ cloning site PstI (not destroyed)
  Sequencing primers: 5′ aacgtcaaggagaaaaaacc; 3′ gggagggcgtgaatgtaagc
Terms and licenses: Academic/Nonprofit Terms; Industry Terms: Not Available to Industry
Depositor comments: Johnson V, Ayaz P, Huddleston P, Rice LM. Design, overexpression, and purification of polymerization-blocked yeast αβ-tubulin mutants. Biochemistry. 2011 Oct 11;50(40):8636-44. doi: 10.1021/bi2005174. Epub 2011 Sep 16.
How to cite: pRS424-TUB2-Cterminal6xHis was a gift from Ron Vale (Addgene plasmid # 60386 ; http://n2t.net/addgene:60386 ; RRID:Addgene_60386)
